>Addgene plasmid #125775 | pXPR_BRD051-sgCh2-2 | addgene full sequence | sequence record 245962 | Addgene NGS Result
GTGGCGCCCGAACAGGGACTTGAAAGCGAAAGGGAAACCAGAGGAGCTCTCTCGACGCAGGACTCGGCTT
GCTGAAGCGCGCACGGCAAGAGGCGAGGGGCGGCGACTGGTGAGTACGCCAAAAATTTTGACTAGCGGAG
GCTAGAAGGAGAGAGATGGGTGCGAGAGCGTCAGTATTAAGCGGGGGAGAATTAGATCGCGATGGGAAAA
AATTCGGTTAAGGCCAGGGGGAAAGAAAAAATATAAATTAAAACATATAGTATGGGCAAGCAGGGAGCTA
GAACGATTCGCAGTTAATCCTGGCCTGTTAGAAACATCAGAAGGCTGTAGACAAATACTGGGACAGCTAC
AACCATCCCTTCAGACAGGATCAGAAGAACTTAGATCATTATATAATACAGTAGCAACCCTCTATTGTGT
GCATCAAAGGATAGAGATAAAAGACACCAAGGAAGCTTTAGACAAGATAGAGGAAGAGCAAAACAAAAGT
AAGACCACCGCACAGCAAGCGGCCGCTGATCTTCAGACCTGGAGGAGGAGATATGAGGGACAATTGGAGA
AGTGAATTATATAAATATAAAGTAGTAAAAATTGAACCATTAGGAGTAGCACCCACCAAGGCAAAGAGAA
GAGTGGTGCAGAGAGAAAAAAGAGCAGTGGGAATAGGAGCTTTGTTCCTTGGGTTCTTGGGAGCAGCAGG
AAGCACTATGGGCGCAGCGTCAATGACGCTGACGGTACAGGCCAGACAATTATTGTCTGGTATAGTGCAG
CAGCAGAACAATTTGCTGAGGGCTATTGAGGCGCAACAGCATCTGTTGCAACTCACAGTCTGGGGCATCA
AGCAGCTCCAGGCAAGAATCCTGGCTGTGGAAAGATACCTAAAGGATCAACAGCTCCTGGGGATTTGGGG
TTGCTCTGGAAAACTCATTTGCACCACTGCTGTGCCTTGGAATGCTAGTTGGAGTAATAAATCTCTGGAA
CAGATTTGGAATCACACGACCTGGATGGAGTGGGACAGAGAAATTAACAATTACACAAGCTTAATACACT
CCTTAATTGAAGAATCGCAAAACCAGCAAGAAAAGAATGAACAAGAATTATTGGAATTAGATAAATGGGC
AAGTTTGTGGAATTGGTTTAACATAACAAATTGGCTGTGGTATATAAAATTATTCATAATGATAGTAGGA
GGCTTGGTAGGTTTAAGAATAGTTTTTGCTGTACTTTCTATAGTGAATAGAGTTAGGCAGGGATATTCAC
CATTATCGTTTCAGACCCACCTCCCAACCCCGAGGGGACCCGACAGGCCCGAAGGAATAGAAGAAGAAGG
TGGAGAGAGAGACAGAGACAGATCCATTCGATTAGTGAACGGATCGGCACTGCGTGCGCCAATTCTGCAG
ACAAATGGCAGTATTCATCCACAATTTTAAAAGAAAAGGGGGGATTGGGGGGTACAGTGCAGGGGAAAGA
ATAGTAGACATAATAGCAACAGACATACAAACTAAAGAATTACAAAAACAAATTACAAAAATTCAAAATT
TTCGGGTTTATTACAGGGACAGCAGAGATCCAGTTTGGTTAATTAAGGTACCGAGGGCCTATTTCCCATG
ATTCCTTCATATTTGCATATACGATACAAGGCTGTTAGAGAGATAATTAGAATTAATTTGACTGTAAACA
CAAAGATATTAGTACAAAATACGTGACGTAGAAAGTAATAATTTCTTGGGTAGTTTGCAGTTTTAAAATT
ATGTTTTAAAATGGACTATCATATGCTTACCGTAACTTGAAAGTATTTCGATTTCTTGGCTTTATATATC
TTGTGGAAAGGACGAAACACCGGGTGTGCGTATGAAGCAGTGGTTTCAGAGCTACAGCAGAAATGCTGTA
GCAAGTTGAAATAAGGCTAGTCCGTTATCAACTTGAAAAAGTGGCACCGAGTCGGTGCTTTTTTGAATTC
GCTAGCTAGGTCTTGAAAGGAGTGGGAATTGGCTCCGGTGCCCGTCAGTGGGCAGAGCGCACATCGCCCA
CAGTCCCCGAGAAGTTGGGGGGAGGGGTCGGCAATTGATCCGGTGCCTAGAGAAGGTGGCGCGGGGTAAA
CTGGGAAAGTGATGTCGTGTACTGGCTCCGCCTTTTTCCCGAGGGTGGGGGAGAACCGTATATAAGTGCA
GTAGTCGCCGTGAACGTTCTTTTTCGCAACGGGTTTGCCGCCAGAACACAGGACCGGTTCTAGAGCGCTG
CCACCATGGACAAGAAGTACAGCATCGGCCTGGACATCGGCACCAACTCTGTGGGCTGGGCCGTGATCAC
CGACGAGTACAAGGTGCCCAGCAAGAAATTCAAGGTGCTGGGCAACACCGACCGGCACAGCATCAAGAAG
AACCTGATCGGAGCCCTGCTGTTCGACAGCGGCGAAACAGCCGAGGCCACCCGGCTGAAGAGAACCGCCA
GAAGAAGATACACCAGACGGAAGAACCGGATCTGCTATCTGCAAGAGATCTTCAGCAACGAGATGGCCAA
GGTGGACGACAGCTTCTTCCACAGACTGGAAGAGTCCTTCCTGGTGGAAGAGGATAAGAAGCACGAGCGG
CACCCCATCTTCGGCAACATCGTGGACGAGGTGGCCTACCACGAGAAGTACCCCACCATCTACCACCTGA
GAAAGAAACTGGTGGACAGCACCGACAAGGCCGACCTGCGGCTGATCTATCTGGCCCTGGCCCACATGAT
CAAGTTCCGGGGCCACTTCCTGATCGAGGGCGACCTGAACCCCGACAACAGCGACGTGGACAAGCTGTTC
ATCCAGCTGGTGCAGACCTACAACCAGCTGTTCGAGGAAAACCCCATCAACGCCAGCGGCGTGGACGCCA
AGGCCATCCTGTCTGCCAGACTGAGCAAGAGCAGACGGCTGGAAAATCTGATCGCCCAGCTGCCCGGCGA
GAAGAAGAATGGCCTGTTCGGAAACCTGATTGCCCTGAGCCTGGGCCTGACCCCCAACTTCAAGAGCAAC
TTCGACCTGGCCGAGGATGCCAAACTGCAGCTGAGCAAGGACACCTACGACGACGACCTGGACAACCTGC
TGGCCCAGATCGGCGACCAGTACGCCGACCTGTTTCTGGCCGCCAAGAACCTGTCCGACGCCATCCTGCT
GAGCGACATCCTGAGAGTGAACACCGAGATCACCAAGGCCCCCCTGAGCGCCTCTATGATCAAGAGATAC
GACGAGCACCACCAGGACCTGACCCTGCTGAAAGCTCTCGTGCGGCAGCAGCTGCCTGAGAAGTACAAAG
AGATTTTCTTCGACCAGAGCAAGAACGGCTACGCCGGCTACATTGACGGCGGAGCCAGCCAGGAAGAGTT
CTACAAGTTCATCAAGCCCATCCTGGAAAAGATGGACGGCACCGAGGAACTGCTCGTGAAGCTGAACAGA
GAGGACCTGCTGCGGAAGCAGCGGACCTTCGACAACGGCAGCATCCCCCACCAGATCCACCTGGGAGAGC
TGCACGCCATTCTGCGGCGGCAGGAAGATTTTTACCCATTCCTGAAGGACAACCGGGAAAAGATCGAGAA
GATCCTGACCTTCCGCATCCCCTACTACGTGGGCCCTCTGGCCAGGGGAAACAGCAGATTCGCCTGGATG
ACCAGAAAGAGCGAGGAAACCATCACCCCCTGGAACTTCGAGGAAGTGGTGGACAAGGGCGCTTCCGCCC
AGAGCTTCATCGAGCGGATGACCAACTTCGATAAGAACCTGCCCAACGAGAAGGTGCTGCCCAAGCACAG
CCTGCTGTACGAGTACTTCACCGTGTATAACGAGCTGACCAAAGTGAAATACGTGACCGAGGGAATGAGA
AAGCCCGCCTTCCTGAGCGGCGAGCAGAAAAAGGCCATCGTGGACCTGCTGTTCAAGACCAACCGGAAAG
TGACCGTGAAGCAGCTGAAAGAGGACTACTTCAAGAAAATCGAGTGCTTCGACTCCGTGGAAATCTCCGG
CGTGGAAGATCGGTTCAACGCCTCCCTGGGCACATACCACGATCTGCTGAAAATTATCAAGGACAAGGAC
TTCCTGGACAATGAGGAAAACGAGGACATTCTGGAAGATATCGTGCTGACCCTGACACTGTTTGAGGACA
GAGAGATGATCGAGGAACGGCTGAAAACCTATGCCCACCTGTTCGACGACAAAGTGATGAAGCAGCTGAA
GCGGCGGAGATACACCGGCTGGGGCAGGCTGAGCCGGAAGCTGATCAACGGCATCCGGGACAAGCAGTCC
GGCAAGACAATCCTGGATTTCCTGAAGTCCGACGGCTTCGCCAACAGAAACTTCATGCAGCTGATCCACG
ACGACAGCCTGACCTTTAAAGAGGACATCCAGAAAGCCCAGGTGTCCGGCCAGGGCGATAGCCTGCACGA
GCACATTGCCAATCTGGCCGGCAGCCCCGCCATTAAGAAGGGCATCCTGCAGACAGTGAAGGTGGTGGAC
GAGCTCGTGAAAGTGATGGGCCGGCACAAGCCCGAGAACATCGTGATCGAAATGGCCAGAGAGAACCAGA
CCACCCAGAAGGGACAGAAGAACAGCCGCGAGAGAATGAAGCGGATCGAAGAGGGCATCAAAGAGCTGGG
CAGCCAGATCCTGAAAGAACACCCCGTGGAAAACACCCAGCTGCAGAACGAGAAGCTGTACCTGTACTAC
CTGCAGAATGGGCGGGATATGTACGTGGACCAGGAACTGGACATCAACCGGCTGTCCGACTACGATGTGG
ACCATATCGTGCCTCAGAGCTTTCTGAAGGACGACTCCATCGACAACAAGGTGCTGACCAGAAGCGACAA
GAACCGGGGCAAGAGCGACAACGTGCCCTCCGAAGAGGTCGTGAAGAAGATGAAGAACTACTGGCGGCAG
CTGCTGAACGCCAAGCTGATTACCCAGAGAAAGTTCGACAATCTGACCAAGGCCGAGAGAGGCGGCCTGA
GCGAACTGGATAAGGCCGGCTTCATCAAGAGACAGCTGGTGGAAACCCGGCAGATCACAAAGCACGTGGC
ACAGATCCTGGACTCCCGGATGAACACTAAGTACGACGAGAATGACAAGCTGATCCGGGAAGTGAAAGTG
ATCACCCTGAAGTCCAAGCTGGTGTCCGATTTCCGGAAGGATTTCCAGTTTTACAAAGTGCGCGAGATCA
ACAACTACCACCACGCCCACGACGCCTACCTGAACGCCGTCGTGGGAACCGCCCTGATCAAAAAGTACCC
TAAGCTGGAAAGCGAGTTCGTGTACGGCGACTACAAGGTGTACGACGTGCGGAAGATGATCGCCAAGAGC
GAGCAGGAAATCGGCAAGGCTACCGCCAAGTACTTCTTCTACAGCAACATCATGAACTTTTTCAAGACCG
AGATTACCCTGGCCAACGGCGAGATCCGGAAGCGGCCTCTGATCGAGACAAACGGCGAAACCGGGGAGAT
CGTGTGGGATAAGGGCCGGGATTTTGCCACCGTGCGGAAAGTGCTGAGCATGCCCCAAGTGAATATCGTG
AAAAAGACCGAGGTGCAGACAGGCGGCTTCAGCAAAGAGTCTATCCTGCCCAAGAGGAACAGCGATAAGC
TGATCGCCAGAAAGAAGGACTGGGACCCTAAGAAGTACGGCGGCTTCGACAGCCCCACCGTGGCCTATTC
TGTGCTGGTGGTGGCCAAAGTGGAAAAGGGCAAGTCCAAGAAACTGAAGAGTGTGAAAGAGCTGCTGGGG
ATCACCATCATGGAAAGAAGCAGCTTCGAGAAGAATCCCATCGACTTTCTGGAAGCCAAGGGCTACAAAG
AAGTGAAAAAGGACCTGATCATCAAGCTGCCTAAGTACTCCCTGTTCGAGCTGGAAAACGGCCGGAAGAG
AATGCTGGCCTCTGCCGGCGAACTGCAGAAGGGAAACGAACTGGCCCTGCCCTCCAAATATGTGAACTTC
CTGTACCTGGCCAGCCACTATGAGAAGCTGAAGGGCTCCCCCGAGGATAATGAGCAGAAACAGCTGTTTG
TGGAACAGCACAAGCACTACCTGGACGAGATCATCGAGCAGATCAGCGAGTTCTCCAAGAGAGTGATCCT
GGCCGACGCTAATCTGGACAAAGTGCTGTCCGCCTACAACAAGCACCGGGATAAGCCCATCAGAGAGCAG
GCCGAGAATATCATCCACCTGTTTACCCTGACCAATCTGGGAGCCCCTGCCGCCTTCAAGTACTTTGACA
CCACCATCGACCGGAAGAGGTACACCAGCACCAAAGAGGTGCTGGACGCCACCCTGATCCACCAGAGCAT
CACCGGCCTGTACGAGACACGGATCGACCTGTCTCAGCTGGGAGGCGACAAGCGACCTGCCGCCACAAAG
AAGGCTGGACAGGCTAAGAAGAAGAAAGATTACAAAGACGATGACGATAAGGGATCCGGCGCAACAAACT
TCTCTCTGCTGAAACAAGCCGGAGATGTCGAAGAGAATCCTGGACCGGGCGGATCGATGAAAAAGCCTGA
ACTCACCGCGACGTCTGTCGAGAAGTTTCTGATCGAAAAGTTCGACAGCGTGTCCGACCTGATGCAGCTC
TCGGAGGGCGAAGAATCTCGTGCTTTCAGCTTCGATGTAGGAGGGCGTGGATATGTCCTGCGGGTAAATA
GCTGCGCCGATGGTTTCTACAAAGATCGTTATGTTCATCGGCACTTTGCATCGGCCGCGCTCCCGATTCC
GGAAGTGCTTGACATTGGGGAATTTAGCGAGAGCCTGACCTATTGCATCTCCCGCCGTGCACAGGGTGTC
ACGTTGCAAGACCTGCCTGAAACCGAACTGCCCGCTGTTCTGCAGCCGGTCGCGGAGGCCATGGATGCGA
TCGCTGCGGCCGATCTTAGCCAGACGAGCGGGTTCGGCCCATTCGGACCGCAAGGAATCGGTCAATACAC
TACGTGGCGTGATTTCATATGCGCGATTGCTGATCCCCATGTGTATCACTGGCAAACTGTGATGGACGAC
ACCGTCAGTGCGTCCGTCGCGCAGGCTCTCGATGAGCTGATGCTTTGGGCCGAGGACTGCCCCGAAGTCC
GGCACCTCGTGCACGCGGATTTCGGCTCCAACAATGTCCTGACGGACAATGGCCGCATAACAGCGGTCAT
TGACTGGAGCGAGGCGATGTTCGGGGATTCCCAATACGAGGTCGCCAACATCTTCTTCTGGAGGCCGTGG
TTGGCTTGTATGGAGCAGCAGACGCGCTACTTCGAGCGGAGGCATCCGGAGCTTGCAGGATCGCCGCGGC
TCCGGGCGTATATGCTCCGCATTGGTCTTGACCAACTCTATCAGAGCTTGGTTGACGGCAATTTCGATGA
TGCAGCTTGGGCGCAGGGTCGATGCGACGCAATCGTCCGATCCGGAGCCGGGACTGTCGGGCGTACACAA
ATCGCCCGCAGAAGCGCGGCCGTCTGGACCGATGGCTGTGTAGAAGTACTCGCCGATAGTGGAAACCGAC
GCCCCAGCACTCGTCCGAGGGCAAAGGAATGAGTTAACACGCGTTAAGTCGACAATCAACCTCTGGATTA
CAAAATTTGTGAAAGATTGACTGGTATTCTTAACTATGTTGCTCCTTTTACGCTATGTGGATACGCTGCT
TTAATGCCTTTGTATCATGCTATTGCTTCCCGTATGGCTTTCATTTTCTCCTCCTTGTATAAATCCTGGT
TGCTGTCTCTTTATGAGGAGTTGTGGCCCGTTGTCAGGCAACGTGGCGTGGTGTGCACTGTGTTTGCTGA
CGCAACCCCCACTGGTTGGGGCATTGCCACCACCTGTCAGCTCCTTTCCGGGACTTTCGCTTTCCCCCTC
CCTATTGCCACGGCGGAACTCATCGCCGCCTGCCTTGCCCGCTGCTGGACAGGGGCTCGGCTGTTGGGCA
CTGACAATTCCGTGGTGTTGTCGGGGAAATCATCGTCCTTTCCTTGGCTGCTCGCCTGTGTTGCCACCTG
GATTCTGCGCGGGACGTCCTTCTGCTACGTCCCTTCGGCCCTCAATCCAGCGGACCTTCCTTCCCGCGGC
CTGCTGCCGGCTCTGCGGCCTCTTCCGCGTCTTCGCCTTCGCCCTCAGACGAGTCGGATCTCCCTTTGGG
CCGCCTCCCCGCCTCGAGGTCGACTTTAAGACCAATGACTTACAAGGCAGCTGTAGATCTTAGCCACTTT
TTAAAAGAAAAGGGGGGACTGGAAGGGCTAATTCACTCCCAACGAAGACAAGATCTGCTTTTTGCTTGTA
CTGGGTCTCTCTGGTTAGACCAGATCTGAGCCTGGGAGCTCTCTGGCTAACTAGGGAACCCACTGCTTAA
GCCTCAATAAAGCTTGCCTTGAGTGCTTCAAGTAGTGTGTGCCCGTCTGTTGTGTGACTCTGGTAACTAG
AGATCCCTCAGACCCTTTTAGTCAGTGTGGAAAATCTCTAGCAGGGCCGTTTAAACCCGCTGATCAGCCT
CGACTGTGCCTTCTAGTTGCCAGCCATCTGTTGTTTGCCCCTCCCCCGTGCCTTCCTTGACCCTGGAAGG
TGCCACTCCCACTGTCCTTTCCTAATAAAATGAGGAAATTGCATCGCATTGTCTGAGTAGGTGTCATTCT
ATTCTGGGGGGTGGGGTGGGGCAGGACAGCAAGGGGGAGGATTGGGAAGACAATAGCAGGCATGCTGGGG
ATGCGGTGGGCTCTATGGCTTCTGAGGCGGAAAGAACCAGCTGGGGCTCTAGGGGGTATCCCC
[124 nt withheld, positions 8744-8867]
C
[91 nt withheld, positions 8869-8959]
A
[49 nt withheld, positions 8961-9009]
CCTTTGACGTTGGAGTCCACGTTCTTT
[37 nt withheld, positions 9037-9073]
ACCCTATCTCGGTCTATTCTTTTGATTTATAAGGGATTTTGCCGATTTCGGCCTATTGGTTAAAAAATGA
GCTGATTTAACAAAAATTTAACGCGAATTAATTCTGTGGAATGTGTGTCAGTTAGGGTGTGGAAAGTCCC
CAGGCTCCCCAGCAGGCAGAAGTATGCAAAGCATGCATCTCAATTAGTCAGCAACCAGGTGTGGAAAGTC
CCCAGGCTCCCCAGCAGGCAGAAGTATGCAAAGCATGCATCTCAATTAGTCAGCAACCATAGTCCCGCCC
CTAACTCCGCCCATCCCGCCCCTAACTCCGCCCAGTTCCGCCCATTCTCCGCCCCATGGCTGACTAATTT
TTTTTATTTATGCAGAGGCCGAGGCCGCCTCTGCCTCTGAGCTATTCCAGAAGTAGTGAGGAGGCTTTTT
TGGAGGCCTAGGCTTTTGCAAAAAGCTCCCGGGAGCTTGTATATCCATTTTCGGATCTGATCAGCACGTG
TTGACAATTAATCATCGGCATAGTATATCGGCATAGTATAATACGACAAGGTGAGGAACTAAACCATGGC
CAAGTTGACCAGTGCCGTTCCGGTGCTCACCGCGCGCGACGTCGCCGGAGCGGTCGAGTTCTGGACCGAC
CGGCTCGGGTTCTCCCGGGACTTCGTGGAGGACGACTTCGCCGGTGTGGTCCGGGACGACGTGACCCTGT
TCATCAGCGCGGTCCAGGACCAGGTGGTGCCGGACAACACCCTGGCCTGGGTGTGGGTGCGCGGCCTGGA
CGAGCTGTACGCCGAGTGGTCGGAGGTCGTGTCCACGAACTTCCGGGACGCCTCCGGGCCGGCCATGACC
GAGATCGGCGAGCAGCCGTGGGGGCGGGAGTTCGCCCTGCGCGACCCGGCCGGCAACTGCGTGCACTTCG
TGGCCGAGGAGCAGGACTGACACGTGCTACGAGATTTCGATTCCACCGCCGCCTTCTATGAAAGGTTGGG
CTTCGGAATCGTTTTCCGGGACGCCGGCTGGATGATCCTCCAGCGCGGGGATCTCATGCTGGAGTTCTTC
GCCCACCCCAACTTGTTTATTGCAGCTTATAATGGTTACAAATAAAGCAATAGCATCACAAATTTCACAA
ATAAAGCATTTTTTTCACTGCATTCTAGTTGTGGTTTGTCCAAACTCATCAATGTATCTTATCATGTCTG
TATACCGTCGACCTCTAGCTAGAGCTTGGCGTAATCATGGTCATAGCTGTTTCCTGTGTGAAATTGTTAT
CCGCTCACAATTCCACACAACATACGAGCCGGAAGCATAAAGTGTAAAGCCTGGGGTGCCTAATGAGTGA
GCTAACTCACATTAATTGCGTTGCGCTCACTGCCCGCTTTCCAGTCGGGAAACCTGTCGTGCCAGCTGCA
TTAATGAATCGGCCAACGCGCGGGGAGAGGCGGTTTGCGTATTGGGCGCTCTTCCGCTTCCTCGCTCACT
GACTCGCTGCGCTCGGTCGTTCGGCTGCGGCGAGCGGTATCAGCTCACTCAAAGGCGGTAATACGGTTAT
CCACAGAATCAGGGGATAACGCAGGAAAGAACATGTGAGCAAAAGGCCAGCAAAAGGCCAGGAACCGTAA
AAAGGCCGCGTTGCTGGCGTTTTTCCATAGGCTCCGCCCCCCTGACGAGCATCACAAAAATCGACGCTCA
AGTCAGAGGTGGCGAAACCCGACAGGACTATAAAGATACCAGGCGTTTCCCCCTGGAAGCTCCCTCGTGC
GCTCTCCTGTTCCGACCCTGCCGCTTACCGGATACCTGTCCGCCTTTCTCCCTTCGGGAAGCGTGGCGCT
TTCTCATAGCTCACGCTGTAGGTATCTCAGTTCGGTGTAGGTCGTTCGCTCCAAGCTGGGCTGTGTGCAC
GAACCCCCCGTTCAGCCCGACCGCTGCGCCTTATCCGGTAACTATCGTCTTGAGTCCAACCCGGTAAGAC
ACGACTTATCGCCACTGGCAGCAGCCACTGGTAACAGGATTAGCAGAGCGAGGTATGTAGGCGGTGCTAC
AGAGTTCTTGAAGTGGTGGCCTAACTACGGCTACACTAGAAGAACAGTATTTGGTATCTGCGCTCTGCTG
AAGCCAGTTACCTTCGGAAAAAGAGTTGGTAGCTCTTGATCCGGCAAACAAACCACCGCTGGTAGCGGTG
GTTTTTTTGTTTGCAAGCAGCAGATTACGCGCAGAAAAAAAGGATCTCAAGAAGATCCTTTGATCTTTTC
TACGGGGTCTGACGCTCAGTGGAACGAAAACTCACGTTAAGGGATTTTGGTCATGAGATTATCAAAAAGG
ATCTTCACCTAGATCCTTTTAAATTAAAAATGAAGTTTTAAATCAATCTAAAGTATATATGAGTAAACTT
GGTCTGACAGTTACCAATGCTTAATCAGTGAGGCACCTATCTCAGCGATCTGTCTATTTCGTTCATCCAT
AGTTGCCTGACTCCCCGTCGTGTAGATAACTACGATACGGGAGGGCTTACCATCTGGCCCCAGTGCTGCA
ATGATACCGCGAGACCCACGCTCACCGGCTCCAGATTTATCAGCAATAAACCAGCCAGCCGGAAGGGCCG
AGCGCAGAAGTGGTCCTGCAACTTTATCCGCCTCCATCCAGTCTATTAATTGTTGCCGGGAAGCTAGAGT
AAGTAGTTCGCCAGTTAATAGTTTGCGCAACGTTGTTGCCATTGCTACAGGCATCGTGGTGTCACGCTCG
TCGTTTGGTATGGCTTCATTCAGCTCCGGTTCCCAACGATCAAGGCGAGTTACATGATCCCCCATGTTGT
GCAAAAAAGCGGTTAGCTCCTTCGGTCCTCCGATCGTTGTCAGAAGTAAGTTGGCCGCAGTGTTATCACT
CATGGTTATGGCAGCACTGCATAATTCTCTTACTGTCATGCCATCCGTAAGATGCTTTTCTGTGACTGGT
GAGTACTCAACCAAGTCATTCTGAGAATAGTGTATGCGGCGACCGAGTTGCTCTTGCCCGGCGTCAATAC
GGGATAATACCGCGCCACATAGCAGAACTTTAAAAGTGCTCATCATTGGAAAACGTTCTTCGGGGCGAAA
ACTCTCAAGGATCTTACCGCTGTTGAGATCCAGTTCGATGTAACCCACTCGTGCACCCAACTGATCTTCA
GCATCTTTTACTTTCACCAGCGTTTCTGGGTGAGCAAAAACAGGAAGGCAAAATGCCGCAAAAAAGGGAA
TAAGGGCGACACGGAAATGTTGAATACTCATACTCTTCCTTTTTCAATATTATTGAAGCATTTATCAGGG
TTATTGTCTCATGAGCGGATACATATTTGAATGTATTTAGAAAAATAAACAAATAGGGGTTCCGCGCACA
TTTCCCCGAAAAGTGCCACCTGACGTCGACGGATCGGGAGATCTCCCGATCCCCTATGGTGCACTCTCAG
TACAATCTGCTCTGATGCCGCATAGTTAAGCCAGTATCTGCTCCCTGCTTGTGTGTTGGAGGTCGCTGAG
TAGTGCGCGAGCAAAATTTAAGCTACAACAAGGCAAGGCTTGACCGACAATTGCATGAAGAATCTGCTTA
GGGTTAGGCGTTTTGCGCTGCTTCGCGATGTACGGGCCAGATATACGCGTTGACATTGATTATTGACTAG
TTATTAATAGTAATCAATTACGGGGTCATTAGTTCATAGCCCATATATGGAGTTCCGCGTTACATAACTT
ACGGTAAATGGCCCGCCTGGCTGACCGCCCAACGACCCCCGCCCATTGACGTCAATAATGACGTATGTTC
CCATAGTAACGCCAATAGGGACTTTCCATTGACGTCAATGGGTGGAGTATTTACGGTAAACTGCCCACTT
GGCAGTACATCAAGTGTATCATATGCCAAGTACGCCCCCTATTGACGTCAATGACGGTAAATGGCCCGCC
TGGCATTATGCCCAGTACATGACCTTATGGGACTTTCCTACTTGGCAGTACATCTACGTATTAGTCATCG
CTATTACCATGGTGATGCGGTTTTGGCAGTACATCAATGGGCGTGGATAGCGGTTTGACTCACGGGGATT
TCCAAGTCTCCACCCCATTGACGTCAATGGGAGTTTGTTTTGGCACCAAAATCAACGGGACTTTCCAAAA
TGTCGTAACAACTCCGCCCCATTGACGCAAATGGGCGGTAGGCGTGTACGGTGGGAGGTCTATATAAGCA
GCGCGTTTTGCCTGTACTGGGTCTCTCTGGTTAGACCAGATCTGAGCCTGGGAGCTCTCTGGCTAACTAG
GGAACCCACTGCTTAAGCCTCAATAAAGCTTGCCTTGAGTGCTTCAAGTAGTGTGTGCCCGTCTGTTGTG
TGACTCTGGTAACTAGAGATCCCTCAGACCCTTTTAGTCAGTGTGGAAAATCTCTAGCA
