[The description below was written by a language model from this plasmid's Addgene catalogue record.]
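Description:
pXPR_BRD051-sgCh2-2 is an all-in-one CRISPR plasmid built on the pXPR_BRD051 backbone (about 13.5 kb without insert). It constitutively expresses both Streptococcus pyogenes Cas9 and a single guide RNA in human cells. It is propagated in bacteria as a high-copy plasmid under ampicillin selection, and it carries a hygromycin marker for selecting cells that have taken up the construct. The record classifies the vector only as "CRISPR". It does not state the delivery route, the promoters driving the guide RNA, Cas9 or the hygromycin resistance gene, or any viral elements, and no feature table is provided to fill in these details.

The insert is a short oligonucleotide-derived cassette of roughly 25 bp encoding the sgCh2-2 spacer. It was cloned between two BsmBI sites that were destroyed in the process. This is the usual Type IIS strategy, in which the annealed guide oligos replace a stuffer and join seamlessly to the guide RNA scaffold. The guide targets an intergenic region of human chromosome 2 rather than a gene, so Cas9 makes a double-strand break there without disrupting a coding sequence.

That design makes the plasmid a "cutting control". It lets the effects of Cas9 expression and DNA cleavage themselves be separated from the effects of losing a specific gene, alongside gene-targeting guides in the same backbone. The construct was deposited in connection with a study of WRN helicase as a synthetic lethal dependency in microsatellite-unstable cancers, where such controls serve as the baseline for knockout viability experiments.
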