Addgene plasmid #125775: pXPR_BRD051-sgCh2-2
Purpose: constitutive expression of a guide RNA targeting an intergenic region of human chromosome 2 (CRISPR cutting control) and S. pyogenes Cas9
Depositing lab: Francisca Vazquez. Depositing organization: Broad Institute. Publication: WRN helicase is a synthetic lethal target in microsatellite unstable cancers. Chan EM, Shibue T, McFarland JM, Gaeta B, Ghandi M, Dumont N, Gonzalez A, McPartlan JS, Li T, Zhang Y, Bin Liu J, Lazaro JB, Gu P, Piett CG, Apffel A, Ali SO, Deasy R, Keskula P, Ng RWS, Roberts EA, Reznichenko E, Leung L, Alimova M, Schenone M, Islam M, Maruvka YE, Liu Y, Roper J, Raghavan S, Giannakis M, Tseng YY, Nagel ZD, D'Andrea A, Root DE, Boehm JS, Getz G, Chang S, Golub TR, Tsherniak A, Vazquez F, Bass AJ. Nature. 2019 Apr 10. pii: 10.1038/s41586-019-1102-x. doi: 10.1038/s41586-019-1102-x. PubMed 30971823.
Backbone
  Vector backbone: pXPR_BRD051
  Backbone size w/o insert (bp): 13477
  Vector type: CRISPR
  Selectable markers: Hygromycin
Growth in bacteria
  Bacterial resistance: Ampicillin, 100 μg/mL
  Growth temperature: 30°C
  Growth strain: NEB Stable
  Copy number: High Copy
Gene/Insert
  Gene/Insert name: sgCh2-2
  gRNA/shRNA sequence: GGTGTGCGTATGAAGCAGTG
  Species: H. sapiens (human)
  Insert size (bp): 25
  Cloning method: Restriction Enzyme; 5′ cloning site BsmBI (destroyed during cloning); 3′ cloning site BsmBI (destroyed during cloning)
Terms and licenses: Academic/Nonprofit Terms; Industry Terms: Not Available to Industry
Depositor comments: Please visit https://www.biorxiv.org/content/10.1101/502070v1 for BioRxiv preprint.
How to cite: pXPR_BRD051-sgCh2-2 was a gift from Francisca Vazquez (Addgene plasmid # 125775 ; http://n2t.net/addgene:125775 ; RRID:Addgene_125775)
